Addgene plasmid #149222: pGBW-m4046694
Purpose: Yeast Expression plasmid for SARS-CoV-2 nsp2
Depositing lab: Ginkgo Bioworks & Benjie Chen. Depositing organization: Ginkgo Bioworks.
Backbone
  Vector backbone: AmpR; 2u URA3
  Backbone size w/o insert (bp): 4078
  Vector type: Yeast Expression
  Selectable markers: URA3
Growth in bacteria
  Bacterial resistance: Ampicillin, 100 μg/mL
  Growth temperature: 37°C
  Growth strain: DH5alpha
  Copy number: High Copy
Gene/Insert
  Gene/Insert name: SARS-CoV-2 nsp2
  Species: S. cerevisiae (budding yeast); Severe acute respiratory syndrome coronavirus 2
  Insert size (bp): 1907
  Mutation: wt
  Entrez Gene: ORF1ab (a.k.a. GU280_gp01)
  Promoter: pTEF1
  Cloning method: Unknown
Resource information
  A portion of this plasmid was derived from a plasmid made by: GinkgoBioworks
Depositor comments: NCBI Reference Sequence: YP_009725298.1. Created by gene synthesis with Not1 site. NGS used for QC was performed by Ginkgo and may not fully cover the entire plasmid.
How to cite: pGBW-m4046694 was a gift from Ginkgo Bioworks & Benjie Chen (Addgene plasmid # 149222 ; http://n2t.net/addgene:149222 ; RRID:Addgene_149222)
