[The description below was written by a language model from this plasmid's Addgene catalogue record and pLannotate feature annotations shown in this document.]
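Description:
pGBW-m4046694 is a yeast episomal expression plasmid carrying the SARS-CoV-2 non-structural protein 2 (nsp2) coding sequence, built on an E. coli–S. cerevisiae shuttle backbone described simply as AmpR; 2µ URA3. In yeast it replicates from the 2µ origin, which supports multicopy episomal maintenance, and is selected through the URA3 auxotrophic marker (with a fragment of its own promoter), which also permits counterselection with 5-fluoroorotic acid. In bacteria it is propagated from a ColE1/pUC-type origin and selected with ampicillin via a β-lactamase gene that the annotation places downstream of a cat promoter. A short rop-like CDS is annotated adjacent to AmpR, although the record lists the plasmid as high copy. Phage T3Te and T7Te terminators and a tonB terminator flank the bacterial modules, presumably insulating them from read-through transcription.

The expression cassette consists of the constitutive S. cerevisiae TEF1 promoter, the roughly 1.9 kb nsp2 open reading frame, and a CYC1 terminator fragment. The insert is wild type at the protein level, corresponds to the nsp2 portion of the ORF1ab polyprotein, and was made by gene synthesis with a NotI site. The automated annotation matches it to a fragment of the replicase polyprotein 1a, and the accompanying nsp10 functional text is generic to that polyprotein entry rather than a description of this insert. No epitope tag or reporter is annotated. The plasmid is intended for nsp2 expression in budding yeast; specific downstream applications are not stated. The depositor notes that sequencing quality control may not cover the entire plasmid.
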