Features (pLannotate 1.2.2; 13 found; start..end, strand, type, name):
     10..417     +  promoter       TEF1 promoter: S. cerevisiae TEF1; promoter for EF-1α
    434..2341    +  CDS            R1A_SARS2 (fragment): Experimental evidence at protein level: Swiss-Prot protein existence level 1. [Non-structural protein 10]: Plays a pivotal role in viral transcription by stimulating both nsp14 3'-5' exoribonuclease and nsp16 2'-O-methyltransferase activities. Therefore plays an essential role in viral mRNAs cap methylation. From Severe acute respiratory syndrome coronavirus 2 (2019-nCoV) (SARS-CoV-2).
   2370..2542    +  terminator     CYC1 terminator (fragment): S. cerevisiae CYC1; transcription terminator for CYC1
   2578..2754    +  promoter       URA3 promoter (fragment): S. cerevisiae URA3
   2755..3558    +  CDS            URA3: orotidine-5'-phosphate decarboxylase, required for uracil biosynthesis; S. cerevisiae URA3; yeast auxotrophic marker, counterselectable with 5-fluoroorotic acid (5-FOA)
   3641..4623    -  rep_origin     2μ ori: yeast 2μ plasmid origin of replication
   4701..4730    +  terminator     T3Te terminator: phage T3 early transcription terminator
   4752..5339    +  rep_origin     ori: high-copy-number ColE1/pMB1/pBR322/pUC origin of replication
   5351..5378    -  terminator     T7Te terminator: phage T7 early transcription terminator
   5402..5593    -  CDS            rop: Rop protein, which maintains plasmids at low copy number; rop
   5594..6454    -  CDS            AmpR: β-lactamase; bla; confers resistance to ampicillin, carbenicillin, and related antibiotics
   6455..6557    -  promoter       cat promoter: promoter of the E. coli cat gene encoding chloramphenicol acetyltransferase
   6558..6589    -  terminator     tonB terminator: bidirectional E. coli tonB-P14 transcription terminator
>Addgene plasmid #149222 | pGBW-m4046694 | depositor full sequence | sequence record 291675 | Full Sequence
GCGGCCGCCCCACACACCATAGCTTCAAAATGTTTCTACTCCTTTTTTACTCTTCCAGATTTTCTCGGAC
TCCGCGCATCGCCGTACCACTTCAAAACACCCAAGCACAGCATACTAAATTTCCCCTCTTTCTTCCTCTA
GGGTGTCGTTAATTACCCGTACTAAAGGTTTGGAAAAGAAAAAAGAGACCGCCTCGTTTCTTTTTCTTCG
TCGAAAAAGGCAATAAAAATTTTTATCACGTTTCTTTTTCTTGAAAATTTTTTTTTTTGATTTTTTTCTC
TTTCGATGACCTCCCATTGATATTTAAGTTAATAAACGGTCTTCAATTTCTCAAGTTTCAGTTTCATTTT
TCTTGTTCTATTACAACTTTTTTTACTTCTTGCTCATTAGAAAGAAAGCATAGCAATCTAATCTAAGTTT
TAATTACAAAATGTACACTCGCTATGTCGATAACAACTTCTGTGGCCCTGATGGCTACCCTCTTGAGTGC
ATTAAAGACCTTCTAGCACGTGCTGGTAAAGCTTCATGCACTTTGTCCGAACAACTGGACTTTATTGACA
CTAAGAGGGGTGTATACTGCTGCCGTGAACATGAGCATGAAATTGCTTGGTACACGGAACGTTCTGAAAA
GAGCTATGAATTGCAGACACCTTTTGAAATTAAATTGGCAAAGAAATTTGACACCTTCAATGGGGAATGT
CCAAATTTTGTATTTCCCTTAAATTCCATAATCAAGACTATTCAACCAAGGGTTGAAAAGAAAAAGCTTG
ATGGCTTTATGGGTAGAATTCGATCTGTCTATCCAGTTGCGTCACCAAATGAATGCAACCAAATGTGCCT
TTCAACTCTCATGAAGTGTGATCATTGTGGTGAAACTTCATGGCAGACGGGCGATTTTGTTAAAGCCACT
TGCGAATTTTGTGGCACTGAGAATTTGACTAAAGAAGGTGCCACTACTTGTGGTTACTTACCCCAAAATG
CTGTTGTTAAAATTTATTGTCCAGCATGTCACAATTCAGAAGTAGGACCTGAGCATAGTCTTGCCGAATA
CCATAATGAATCTGGCTTGAAAACCATTCTTCGTAAGGGTGGTCGCACTATTGCCTTTGGAGGCTGTGTG
TTCTCTTATGTTGGTTGCCATAACAAGTGTGCCTATTGGGTTCCACGTGCTAGCGCTAACATAGGTTGTA
ACCATACAGGTGTTGTTGGAGAAGGTTCCGAAGGTCTTAATGACAACCTTCTTGAAATACTCCAAAAAGA
GAAAGTCAACATCAATATTGTTGGTGACTTTAAACTTAATGAAGAGATCGCCATTATTTTGGCATCTTTT
TCTGCTTCCACAAGTGCTTTTGTGGAAACTGTGAAAGGTTTGGATTATAAAGCATTCAAACAAATTGTTG
AATCCTGTGGTAATTTTAAAGTTACAAAAGGAAAAGCTAAAAAAGGTGCCTGGAATATTGGTGAACAGAA
ATCAATACTGAGTCCTCTTTATGCATTTGCATCAGAGGCTGCTCGTGTTGTACGATCAATTTTCTCCCGC
ACTCTTGAAACTGCTCAAAATTCTGTGCGTGTTTTACAGAAGGCCGCTATAACAATACTAGATGGAATTT
CACAGTATTCACTGAGACTCATTGATGCTATGATGTTCACATCTGATTTGGCTACTAACAATCTAGTTGT
AATGGCCTACATTACAGGTGGTGTTGTTCAGTTGACTTCGCAGTGGCTAACTAACATCTTTGGCACTGTT
TATGAAAAACTCAAACCCGTCCTTGATTGGCTTGAAGAGAAGTTTAAGGAAGGTGTAGAGTTTCTTAGAG
ACGGTTGGGAAATTGTTAAATTTATCTCAACCTGTGCTTGTGAAATTGTCGGTGGACAAATTGTCACCTG
TGCAAAGGAAATTAAGGAGAGTGTTCAGACATTCTTTAAGCTTGTAAATAAATTTTTGGCTTTGTGTGCT
GACTCTATCATTATTGGTGGAGCTAAACTTAAAGCCTTGAATTTAGGTGAAACATTTGTCACGCACTCAA
AGGGATTGTACAGAAAGTGTGTTAAATCCAGAGAAGAAACTGGCCTACTCATGCCTCTAAAAGCCCCAAA
AGAAATTATCTTCTTAGAGGGAGAAACACTTCCCACAGAAGTGTTAACAGAGGAAGTTGTCTTGAAAACT
GGTGATTTACAACCATTAGAACAACCTACTAGTGAAGCTGTTGAAGCTCCATTGGTTGGTACACCAGTTT
GTATTAACGGGCTTATGTTGCTCGAAATCAAAGACACAGAAAAGTACTGTGCCCTTGCACCTAATATGAT
GGTAACAAACAATACCTTCACACTCAAAGGCTAAACAGGCCCCTTTTCCTTTGTCGATATCATGTAATTA
GTTATGTCACGCTTACATTCACGCCCTCCTCCCACATCCGCTCTAACCGAAAAGGAAGGAGTTAGACAAC
CTGAAGTCTAGGTCCCTATTTATTTTTTTTAATAGTTATGTTAGTATTAAGAACGTTATTTATATTTCAA
ATTTTTCTTTTTTTTCTGTACAAAGCGGCCGCCGAACCACTAGTGCACTGCAGTACACGGTTTCCTTGAA
ATTTTTTTGATTCGGTAATCTCCGAACAGAAGGAAGAACGAAGGAAGGAGCACAGACTTAGATTGGTATA
TATACGCATATGTAGTGTTGAAGAAACATGAAATTGCCCAGTATTCTTAACCCAACTGCACAGAACAAAA
ACGTGCAGGAAACGAAGATAAATCATGTCGAAAGCTACATATAAGGAACGTGCTGCTACTCATCCTAGTC
CTGTTGCTGCCAAGCTATTTAATATCATGCACGAAAAGCAAACAAACTTGTGTGCTTCATTGGATGTTCG
TACCACCAAGGAATTACTGGAGTTAGTTGAAGCATTAGGTCCCAAAATTTGTTTACTAAAAACACATGTG
GATATCTTGACTGATTTTTCCATGGAGGGCACAGTTAAGCCGCTAAAGGCATTATCCGCCAAGTACAATT
TTTTACTCTTCGAGGACAGAAAATTTGCTGACATTGGTAATACAGTCAAATTGCAGTACTCTGCGGGTGT
ATACAGAATAGCAGAATGGGCAGACATTACGAATGCACACGGTGTGGTGGGCCCAGGTATTGTTAGCGGT
TTGAAGCAGGCGGCAGAAGAAGTAACAAAGGAACCTAGAGGCCTTTTGATGTTAGCAGAATTGTCATGCA
AGGGCTCCCTATCTACTGGAGAATATACTAAGGGTACTGTTGACATTGCGAAGAGCGACAAAGATTTTGT
TATCGGCTTTATTGCTCAAAGAGACATGGGTGGAAGAGATGAAGGTTACGATTGGTTGATTATGACACCC
GGTGTGGGTTTAGATGACAAGGGAGATGCATTGGGTCAACAGTATAGAACCGTGGATGATGTGGTTTCTA
CAGGATCTGACATTATTATTGTTGGAAGAGGACTATTTGCAAAGGGAAGGGATGCTAAGGTAGAGGGTGA
ACGTTACAGAAAAGCAGGCTGGGAAGCATATTTGAGAAGATGCGGCCAGCAAAACTAAAAAACTGTATTA
TAAGTAAATGCATGTATACTAAACTCACAAATTAGAGCTTCAATTTAATTATATCAGTTATTACCCGAGT
AACGAAGCATCTGTGCTTCATTTTGTAGAACAAAAATGCAACGCGAGAGCGCTAATTTTTCAAACAAAGA
ATCTGAGCTGCATTTTTACAGAACAGAAATGCAACGCGAAAGCGCTATTTTACCAACGAAGAATCTGTGC
TTCATTTTTGTAAAACAAAAATGCAACGCGAGAGCGCTAATTTTTCAAACAAAGAATCTGAGCTGCATTT
TTACAGAACAGAAATGCAACGCGAGAGCGCTATTTTACCAACAAAGAATCTATACTTCTTTTTTGTTCTA
CAAAAATGCATCCCGAGAGCGCTATTTTTCTAACAAAGCATCTTAGATTACTTTTTTTCTCCTTTGTGCG
CTCTATAATGCAGTCTCTTGATAACTTTTTGCACTGTAGGTCCGTTAAGGTTAGAAGAAGGCTACTTTGG
TGTCTATTTTCTCTTCCATAAAAAAAGCCTGACTCCACTTCCCGCGTTTACTGATTACTAGCGAAGCTGC
GGGTGCATTTTTTCAAGATAAAGGCATCCCCGATTATATTCTATACCGATGTGGATTGCGCATACTTTGT
GAACAGAAAGTGATAGCGTTGATGATTCTTCATTGGTCAGAAAATTATGAACGGTTTCTTCTATTTTGTC
TCTATATACTACGTATAGGAAATGTTTACATTTTCGTATTGTTTTCGATTCACTCTATGAATAGTTCTTA
CTACAATTTTTTTGTCTAAAGAGTAATACTAGAGATAAACATAAAAAATGTAGAGGTCGAGTTTAGATGC
AAGTTCAAGGAGCGAAAGGTGGATGGGTAGGTTATATAGGGATATAGCACAGAGATATATAGCAAAGAGA
TACTTTTGAGCAATGTTTGTGGAAGCGGTATTCGCAATATTTTAGTAGCTCGTTACAGTCCGGTGCGTTT
TTGGTTTTTTGAAAGTGCGTCATCAGAGCGCTTTTGGTTTTCAAAAGCGCTCTGAAGTTCCTATACTTTC
TAGCTAGAGAATAGGAACTTCCCGAGCGGCCGCGTGTTACAAGCTTGACTCCAGCGTAACTGGACTGCAA
TCAACTCACTGGCTCACCTTCACGGGTGGGCCTTTCTTCGGTAGAAAATCAAAGGATCTTCTTGAGATCC
TTTTTTTCTGCGCGTAATCTGCTGCTTGCAAACAAAAAAACCACCGCTACCAGCGGTGGTTTGTTTGCCG
GATCAAGAGCTACCAACTCTTTTTCCGAGGTAACTGGCTTCAGCAGAGCGCAGATACCAAATACTGTTCT
TCTAGTGTAGCCGTAGTTAGGCCACCACTTCAAGAACTCTGTAGCACCGCCTACATACCTCGCTCTGCTA
ATCCTGTTACCAGTGGCTGCTGCCAGTGGCGATAAGTCGTGTCTTACCGGGTTGGACTCAAGACGATAGT
TACCGGATAAGGCGCAGCGGTCGGGCTGAACGGGGGGTTCGTGCACACAGCCCAGCTTGGAGCGAACGAC
CTACACCGAACTGAGATACCTACAGCGTGAGCTATGAGAAAGCGCCACGCTTCCCGAAGGGAGAAAGGCG
GACAGGTATCCGGTAAGCGGCAGGGTCGGAACAGGAGAGCGCACGAGGGAGCTTCCAGGGGTAAACGCCT
GGTATCTTTATAGTCCTGTCGGGTTTCGCCACCTCTGACTTGAGCATCGATTTTTGTGATGCTCGTCAGG
GGGGCGGAGCCTATGGAAAAACGCCAGCAACGCAGAAAGGCCCACCCGAAGGTGAGCCAGGTGATTACAT
TTGGGCCCTCATCAGAGGTTTTCACCGTCATCACCGAAACGCGCGAGGCAGCTGCGGTAAAGCTCATCAG
CGTGGTCGTGAAGCGATTCACAGATGTCTGCCTGTTCATCCGCGTCCAGCTCGTTGAGTTTCTCCAGAAG
CGTTAATGTCTGGCTTCTGATAAAGCGGGCCATGTTAAGGGCGGTTTTTTCCTGTTTGGTCACTTACCAA
TGCTTAATCAGTGAGGCACCTATCTCAGCGATCTGTCTATTTCGTTCATCCATAGTTGCCTGACTCCCCG
TCGTGTAGATAACTACGATGCGGGAGGGCTTACCATCTGGCCCCAGTGCTGCAATGATACCGCGAGACCC
ACGCTCACCGGCTCCAGATTTATCAGCAATAAACCAGCCAGCCGGGAGGGCCGAGCGCAGAAGTGATCCT
GCAACTTTATCCGCCTCCATCCAGTCTATTAATTGTTGCCGGGAAGCTAGAGTAAGTAGTTCGCCAGTTA
ATAGTTTGCGCAACGTTGTTGCCATTGCTACAGGCATCGTGGTGTCACGCTCGTCGTTTGGTATGGCTTC
ATTCAGCTCCGGTTCCCAACGATCAAGGCGAGTTACATGATCCCCCATGTTGTGCAAAAAAGCGGTTAGC
TCCTTCGGTCCTCCGATCGTTGCCAGAAGTAAGTTGGCCGCAGTGTTATCACTCATGGTTATGGCAGCAC
TGCATAATTCTCTTACTGTCATGCCATCCGTGAGATGCTTTTCTGTGACTGGTGAGTACTCAACCAAGTC
ATTCTGAGAATAGTGTATGCGGCGACCGAGTTGCTCTTGCCCGGCGTCAATACGGGATAATACCGCGCCA
CATAGCAGAACTTTAAAAGTGCTCATCATTGGAAAACGTTCTTCGGGGCGTAAACTCTCAAGGATCTTAC
CGCTGTTGAGATCCAGTTCGATGTAACCCACTCGTGCACCCAACTGATCTTCAGCATCTTTTACTTTCAC
CAGCGTTTCTGGGTGAGCAAAAACAGGAAGGCAAAATGCCGCAAAAAAGGGAATAAGGGCGACACGGAAA
TGTTGAATACTCATTTTAGCTTCCTTAGCTCCTGAAAATCTCGATAACTCAAAAAATACGCCCGGTAGTG
ATCTTATTTCATTATGGTGAAAGTTGGAACCTCTTACGTGCCGATCAAGTCAAAAGCCTCCGGTCGGAGG
CTTTTGACTTTCTGCTATGGAGGTCAGGTATGATTTAAATGGTCAGTTAGA
