>Addgene plasmid #149222 | pGBW-m4046694 | addgene partial sequence | sequence record 298483 | Ginkgo NGS Result
GCGGCCGCCCCACACACCATAGCTTCAAAATGTTTCTACTCCTTTTTTACTCTTCCAGATTTTCTCGGAC
TCCGCGCATCGCCGTACCACTTCAAAACACCCAAGCACAGCATACTAAATTTCCCCTCTTTCTTCCTCTA
GGGTGTCGTTAATTACCCGTACTAAAGGTTTGGAAAAGAAAAAAGAGACCGCCTCGTTTCTTTTTCTTCG
TCGAAAAAGGCAATAAAATTTCTTGAAAATTTTTTTTTTTGATTTTTTTCTCTTTCGATGACCTCCCATT
GATATTTAAGTTAATAAACGGTCTTCAATTTCTCAAGTTTCAGTTTCATTTTTCTTGTTCTATTACAACT
TTTTTTACTTCTTGCTCATTAGAAAGAAAGCATAGCAATCTAATCTAAGTTTTAATTACAAAATGTACAC
TCGCTATGTCGATAACAACTTCTGTGGCCCTGATGGCTACCCTCTTGAGTGCATTAAAGACCTTCTAGCA
CGTGCTGGTAAAGCTTCATGCACTTTGTCCGAACAACTGGACTTTATTGACACTAAGAGGGGTGTATACT
GCTGCCGTGAACATGAGCATGAAATTGCTTGGTACACGGAACGTTCTGAAAAGAGCTATGAATTGCAGAC
ACCTTTTGAAATTAAATTGGCAAAGAAATTTGACACCTTCAATGGGGAATGTCCAAATTTTGTATTTCCC
TTAAATTCCATAATCAAGACTATTCAACCAAGGGTTGAAAAGAAAAAGCTTGATGGCTTTATGGGTAGAA
TTCGATCTGTCTATCCAGTTGCGTCACCAAATGAATGCAACCAAATGTGCCTTTCAACTCTCATGAAGTG
TGATCATTGTGGTGAAACTTCATGGCAGACGGGCGATTTTGTTAAAGCCACTTGCGAATTTTGTGGCACT
GAGAATTTGACTAAAGAAGGTGCCACTACTTGTGGTTACTTACCCCAAAATGCTGTTGTTAAAATTTATT
GTCCAGCATGTCACAATTCAGAAGTAGGACCTGAGCATAGTCTTGCCGAATACCATAATGAATCTGGCTT
GAAAACCATTCTTCGTAAGGGTGGTCGCACTATTGCCTTTGGAGGCTGTGTGTTCTCTTATGTTGGTTGC
CATAACAAGTGTGCCTATTGGGTTCCACGTGCTAGCGCTAACATAGGTTGTAACCATACAGGTGTTGTTG
GAGAAGGTTCCGAAGGTCTTAATGACAACCTTCTTGAAATACTCCAAAAAGAGAAAGTCAACATCAATAT
TGTTGGTGACTTTAAACTTAATGAAGAGATCGCCATTATTTTGGCATCTTTTTCTGCTTCCACAAGTGCT
TTTGTGGAAACTGTGAAAGGTTTGGATTATAAAGCATTCAAACAAATTGTTGAATCCTGTGGTAATTTTA
AAGTTACAAAAGGAAAAGCTAAAAAAGGTGCCTGGAATATTGGTGAACAGAAATCAATACTGAGTCCTCT
TTATGCATTTGCATCAGAGGCTGCTCGTGTTGTACGATCAATTTTCTCCCGCACTCTTGAAACTGCTCAA
AATTCTGTGCGTGTTTTACAGAAGGCCGCTATAACAATACTAGATGGAATTTCACAGTATTCACTGAGAC
TCATTGATGCTATGATGTTCACATCTGATTTGGCTACTAACAATCTAGTTGTAATGGCCTACATTACAGG
TGGTGTTGTTCAGTTGACTTCGCAGTGGCTAACTAACATCTTTGGCACTGTTTATGAAAAACTCAAACCC
GTCCTTGATTGGCTTGAAGAGAAGTTTAAGGAAGGTGTAGAGTTTCTTAGAGACGGTTGGGAAATTGTTA
AATTTATCTCAACCTGTGCTTGTGAAATTGTCGGTGGACAAATTGTCACCTGTGCAAAGGAAATTAAGGA
GAGTGTTCAGACATTCTTTAAGCTTGTAAATAAATTTTTGGCTTTGTGTGCTGACTCTATCATTATTGGT
GGAGCTAAACTTAAAGCCTTGAATTTAGGTGAAACATTTGTCACGCACTCAAAGGGATTGTACAGAAAGT
GTGTTAAATCCAGAGAAGAAACTGGCCTACTCATGCCTCTAAAAGCCCCAAAAGAAATTATCTTCTTAGA
GGGAGAAACACTTCCCACAGAAGTGTTAACAGAGGAAGTTGTCTTGAAAACTGGTGATTTACAACCATTA
GAACAACCTACTAGTGAAGCTGTTGAAGCTCCATTGGTTGGTACACCAGTTTGTATTAACGGGCTTATGT
TGCTCGAAATCAAAGACACAGAAAAGTACTGTGCCCTTGCACCTAATATGATGGTAACAAACAATACCTT
CACACTCAAAGGCTAAACAGGCCCCTTTTCCTTTGTCGATATCATGTAATTAGTTATGTCACGCTTACAT
TCACGCCCTCCTCCCACATCCGCTCTAACCGAAAAGGAAGGAGTTAGACAACCTGAAGTCTAGGTCCCTA
TTTATTTTTTTTAATAGTTATGTTAGTATTAAGAACGTTATTTATATTTCAAATTTTTCTTTTTTTTCTG
TACAAAGCGGCCGCCGAACCACTAGTGCACTGCAGTACACGGTTTCCTTGAAATTTTTTTGATTCGGTAA
TCTCCGAACAGAAGGAAGAACGAAGGAAGGAGCACAGACTTAGATTGGTATATATACGCATATGTAGTGT
TGAAGAAACATGAAATTGCCCAGTATTCTTAACCCAACTGCACAGAACAAAAACGTGCAGGAAACGAAGA
TAAATCATGTCGAAAGCTACATATAAGGAACGTGCTGCTACTCATCCTAGTCCTGTTGCTGCCAAGCTAT
TTAATATCATGCACGAAAAGCAAACAAACTTGTGTGCTTCATTGGATGTTCGTACCACCAAGGNNNTACT
GGAGTTAGTTGAAGCATTAGGTCCCAAAATTTGTTTACTAAAAACACATGTGGATATCTTGACTGATTTT
TCCATGGAGGGCACAGTTAAGCCGCTAAAGGCATTATCCGCCAAGTACAATTTTTTACTCTTCGAGGACA
GAAAATTTGCTGACATTGGTAATACAGTCAAATTGCAGTACTCTGCGGGTGTATACAGAATAGCAGAATG
GGCAGACATTACGAATGCACACGGTGTGGTGGGCCCAGGTATTGTTAGCGGTTTGAAGCAGGCGGCAGAA
GAAGTAACAAAGGAACCTAGAGGCCTTTTGATGTTAGCAGAATTGTCATGCAAGGGCTCCCTATCTACTG
GAGAATATACTAAGGGTACTGTTGACATTGCGAAGAGCGACAAAGATTTTGTTATCGGCTTTATTGCTCA
AAGAGACATGGGTGGAAGAGATGAAGGTTACGATTGGTTGATTATGACACCCGGTGTGGGTTTAGATGAC
AAGGGAGATGCATTGGGTCAACAGTATAGAACCGTGGATGATGTGGTTTCTACAGGATCTGACATTATTA
TTGTTGGAAGAGGACTATTTGCAAAGGGAAGGGATGCTAAGGTAGAGGGTGAACGTTACAGAAAAGCAGG
CTGGGAAGCATATTTGAGAAGATGCGGCCAGCAAAACTAAAAAACTGTATTATAAGTAAATGCATGTATA
CTAAACTCACAAATTAGAGCTTCAATTTAATTATATCAGTTATTACCCGAGTAACGAAGCATCTGTGCTT
CATTTTGTAGAACAAAAATGCAACGCGAGAGCGCTAATTTTTCAAACAAAGAATCTGAGCTGCATTTTTA
CAGAACAGAAATGCAACGCGAAAGCGCTATTTTACCAACGAAGAATCTGTGCTTCATTTTTGTAAAACAA
AAATGCAACGCGAGAGCGCTAATTTTTCAAACAAAGAATCTGAGCTGCATTTTTACAGAACAGAAATGCA
ACGCGAGAGCGCTATTTTACCAACAAAGAATCTATACTTCTTTTTTGTTCTACAAAAATGCATCCCGAGA
GCGCTATTTTTCTAACAAAGCATCTTAGATTACTTTTTTTCTCCTTTGTGCGCTCTATAATGCAGTCTCT
TGATAACTTTTTGCACTGTAGGTCCGTTAAGGTTAGAAGAAGGCTACTTTGGTGTCTATTTTCTCTTCCA
TAAAAAAAGCCTGACTCCACTTCCCGCGTTTACTGATTACTAGCGAAGCTGCGGGTGCATTTTTTCAAGA
TAAAGGCATCCCCGATTATATTCTATACCGATGTGGATTGCGCATACTTTGTGAACAGAAAGTGATAGCG
TTGATGATTCTTCATTGGTCAGAAAATTATGAACGGTTTCTTCTATTTTGTCTCTATATACTACGTATAG
GAAATGTTTACATTTTCGTATTGTTTTCGATTCACTCTATGAATAGTTCTTACTACAATTTTTTTGTCTA
AAGAGTAATACTAGAGATAAACATAAAAAATGTAGAGGTCGAGTTTAGATGCAAGTTCAAGGAGCGAAAG
GTGGATGGGTAGGTTATATAGGGATATAGCACAGAGATATATAGCAAAGAGATACTTTTGAGCAATGTTT
GTGGAAGCGGTATTCGCAATATTTTAGTAGCTCGTTACAGTCCGGTGCGTTTTTGGTTTTTTGAAAGTGC
GTCATCAGAGCGCTTTTGGTTTTCAAAAGCGCTCTGAAGTTCCTATACTTTCTAGCTAGAGAATAGGAAC
TTCCCGAGCGGCCGCGTGTTACAAGCTTGACTCCAGCGTAACTGGACTGCAATCAACTCACTGGCTCACC
TTCACGGGTGGGCCTTTCTTCGGTAGAAAATCAAAGGATCTTCTTGAGATCCTTTTTTTCTGCGCGTAAT
CTGCTGCTTGCAAACAAAAAAACCACCGCTACCAGCGGTGGTTTGTTTGCCGGATCAAGAGCTACCAACT
CTTTTTCCGAGGTAACTGGCTTCAGCAGAGCGCAGATACCAAATACTGTTCTTCTAGTGTAGCCGTAGTT
AGGCCACCACTTCAAGAACTCTGTAGCACCGCCTACATACCTCGCTCTGCTAATCCTGTTACCAGTGGCT
GCTGCCAGTGGCGATAAGTCGTGTCTTACCGGGTTGGACTCAAGACGATAGTTACCGGATAAGGCGCAGC
GGTCGGGCTGAACGGGGGGTTCGTGCACACAGCCCAGCTTGGAGCGAACGACCTACACCGAACTGAGATA
CCTACAGCGTGAGCTATGAGAAAGCGCCACGCTTCCCGAAGGGAGAAAGGCGGACAGGTATCCGGTAAGC
GGCAGGGTCGGAACAGGAGAGCGCACGAGGGAGCTTCCAGGGGTAAACGCCTGGTATCTTTATAGTCCTG
TCGGGTTTCGCCACCTCTGACTTGAGCATCGATTTTTGTGATGCTCGTCAGGGGGGCGGAGCCTATGGAA
AAACGCCAGCAACGCAGAAAGGCCCACCCGAAGGTGAGCCAGGTGATTACATTTGGGCCCTCATCAGAGG
TTTTCACCGTCATCACCGAAACGCGCGAGGCAGCTGCGGTAAAGCTCATCAGCGTGGTCGTGAAGCGATT
CACAGATGTCTGCCTGTTCATCCGCGTCCAGCTCGTTGAGTTTCTCCAGAAGCGTTAATGTCTGGCTTCT
GATAAAGCGGGCCATGTTAAGGGCGGTTTTTTCCTGTTTGGTCACTTACCAATGCTTAATCAGTGAGGCA
CCTATCTCAGCGATCTGTCTATTTCGTTCATCCATAGTTGCCTGACTCCCCGTCGTGTAGATAACTACGA
TGCGGGAGGGCTTACCATCTGGCCCCAGTGCTGCAATGATACCGCGAGACCCACGCTCACCGGCTCCAGA
TTTATCAGCAATAAACCAGCCAGCCGGGAGGGCCGAGCGCAGAAGTGATCCTGCAACTTTATCCGCCTCC
ATCCAGTCTATTAATTGTTGCCGGGAAGCTAGAGTAAGTAGTTCGCCAGTTAATAGTTTGCGCAACGTTG
TTGCCATTGCTACAGGCATCGTGGTGTCACGCTCGTCGTTTGGTATGGCTTCATTCAGCTCCGGTTCCCA
ACGATCAAGGCGAGTTACATGATCCCCCATGTTGTGCAAAAAAGCGGTTAGCTCCTTCGGTCCTCCGATC
GTTGCCAGAAGTAAGTTGGCCGCAGTGTTATCACTCATGGTTATGGCAGCACTGCATAATTCTCTTACTG
TCATGCCATCCGTGAGATGCTTTTCTGTGACTGGTGAGTACTCAACCAAGTCATTCTGAGAATAGTGTAT
GCGGCGACCGAGTTGCTCTTGCCCGGCGTCAATACGGGATAATACCGCGCCACATAGCAGAACTTTAAAA
GTGCTCATCATTGGAAAACGTTCTTCGGGGCGTAAACTCTCAAGGATCTTACCGCTGTTGAGATCCAGTT
CGATGTAACCCACTCGTGCACCCAACTGATCTTCAGCATCTTTTACTTTCACCAGCGTTTCTGGGTGAGC
AAAAACAGGAAGGCAAAATGCCGCAAAAAAGGGAATAAGGGCGACACGGAAATGTTGAATACTCATTTTA
GCTTCCTTAGCTCCTGAAAATCTCGATAACTCAAAAAATACGCCCGGTAGTGATCTTATTTCATTATGGT
GAAAGTTGGAACCTCTTACGTGCCGATCAAGTCAAAAGCCTCCGGTCGGAGGCTTTTGACTTTCTGCTAT
GGAGGTCAGGTATGATTTAAATGGTCAGTTAGA
